Addgene plasmid #30308: pFLAG-Cherry-N1-PRKAG1
Depositing lab: Jay Brenman. Depositing organization: University of North Carolina at Chapel Hill. Publication: Identification of a nuclear export signal in the catalytic subunit of AMP-activated protein kinase. Kazgan N, Williams T, Forsberg LJ, Brenman JE. Mol Biol Cell. 2010 Oct 1. 21(19):3433-42. 10.1091/mbc.E10-04-0347 PubMed 20685962.
Backbone
  Vector backbone: pCherry-FN1
  Backbone manufacturer: Clontech
  Backbone size w/o insert (bp): 4700
  Vector type: Mammalian Expression
  Selectable markers: Neomycin (select with G418)
Growth in bacteria
  Bacterial resistance: Kanamycin, 50 μg/mL
  Growth temperature: 37°C
  Growth strain: DH5alpha
  Copy number: High Copy
Gene/Insert
  Gene/Insert name: AMP-activated Protein Kinase γ1 (alt names: AMPKγ1; AMPK)
  Species: H. sapiens (human)
  Insert size (bp): 1000
  GenBank ID: NP_002724
  Entrez Gene: PRKAA1 (a.k.a. AMPK, AMPK alpha 1, AMPKa1)
  Promoter: CMV
  Tag / fusion protein: mCherry (C terminal on backbone); FLAG (C terminal on backbone)
  Cloning method: Restriction Enzyme; 5′ cloning site EcoRI (not destroyed); 3′ cloning site BamHI (not destroyed)
  Sequencing primers: 5′ N/A; 3′ N/A
Resource information
  A portion of this plasmid was derived from a plasmid made by: Reuben Shaw (UCSD)
Terms and licenses: Academic/Nonprofit Terms; Industry Terms: Not Available to Industry
How to cite: pFLAG-Cherry-N1-PRKAG1 was a gift from Jay Brenman (Addgene plasmid # 30308 ; http://n2t.net/addgene:30308 ; RRID:Addgene_30308)
