[The description below was written by a language model from this plasmid's Addgene catalogue record.]
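Description:
pFLAG-Cherry-N1-PRKAG1 is a mammalian expression plasmid built on pCherry-FN1, a Clontech N1-style backbone of about 4.7 kb, and carries the human AMP-activated protein kinase γ1 regulatory subunit (AMPKγ1, PRKAG1) as an insert of roughly 1 kb. The coding sequence was placed between EcoRI and BamHI sites, both of which remain intact, so the insert can be excised or swapped. It is propagated in E. coli as a high-copy plasmid under kanamycin selection. A neomycin resistance marker allows G418 selection of transfected mammalian cells, which makes stable line generation possible in addition to transient expression. No feature table accompanies the record, so the origin of replication, polyadenylation signals and other backbone elements are not itemised.

Expression is driven by the CMV promoter, a strong constitutive promoter in most mammalian cell types. As the N1 designation implies, the tags are supplied by the backbone downstream of the cloning site, so AMPKγ1 is produced with mCherry and a FLAG epitope at its C terminus. The red fluorescent protein allows the subunit's subcellular distribution to be followed by microscopy. The FLAG tag supports detection by immunoblotting and immunoprecipitation of associated AMPK complex partners.

The associated publication concerns a nuclear export signal in the AMPK catalytic subunit, so this construct fits work on the localisation and assembly of the AMPK heterotrimer. One inconsistency should be noted: the insert name, plasmid name and protein accession all point to the γ1 subunit, whereas the linked Entrez Gene entry lists PRKAA1, the α1 catalytic subunit. This appears to be a catalogue mismatch.
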