>Addgene plasmid #30308 | pFLAG-Cherry-N1-PRKAG1 | addgene partial sequence | sequence record 35404 | 30308 with mCherry-R (5' TTGGTCACCTTCAGCTTGG 3')
CTCGATCTCGAACTCGTGGCCGTTCACGGAGCCCTCCATGTGCACCTTGAAGCGCATGAACTCCTTGATG
ATGGCCATGTTATCCTCCTCGCCCTTGCTCACCATGGTGGCGACCGGTGGATCCCGGGGCTTCTTCTCTC
CACCTGTGAGCACCAGGGCCTGCAGGATGTCAGACAGTGATACAATTCCCTTGACCACATCATTTTCATC
CACCACTACAAGTCGGTGAACCTCTGCTTCCACTAGCCTGTTGATGATGGTCTCCAGAGTCTCATGCAGG
TAGCACTTGAGAACACCCTCAAAGTAATGTGATCGATGTTGCAAGGCTTTAGTCACAGATACATCTAGGT
TGTTGTAGGTCTTTTCTGCTGCCAGATTGATAACATCAAACTTGGAGTAGATGTCCACCACACGCCCCTT
CTCATCCACCACTGGCAGGGCTGAGACTCGATGCTGTACAAAAATCCCCAGAGCCACATAGACGGGGGTG
GTAGTGCGAACCATAGCAATATTGGCATAGGTGCCAATCTGTAGCTCTTCCAGAGACTTGGACATGAACT
CTGGCTTGGGGAACTCAGTGATAAACAATTTGAGGAACTTCAGAATGCGCTTGTGGGTGAGGATGTACAA
AGTATTGCCTGATTCTGGGTCAATAACTGGCAGCCTGTGGATCTTGTTCCGAATTAATGAAGAGACAGCA
TCAAACAAGCTGGCATTAGGAGAAATGCAGACAAGCGGTTTAAAGGAGTCCTGGAGATACACCTCTCTCC
AAGTTTCTATCTTGTGTTCTTCTAGCTCATAGATCTGTACCAAGGCTGA
