>Addgene plasmid #30308 | pFLAG-Cherry-N1-PRKAG1 | addgene partial sequence | sequence record 36675 | mCherry-F 5'-ccccgtaatgcagaagaaga-3'
GAGTCCCCGAGGACGGCGCCCTGAAGGGCGAGATCAAGCAGAGGCTGAAGCTGAAGGACGGCGGCCACTA
CGACGCTGAGGTCAAGACCACCTACAAGGCCAAGAAGCCCGTGCAGCTGCCCGGCGCCTACAACGTCAAC
ATCAAGTTGGACATCACCTCCCACAACGAGGACTACACCATCGTGGAACAGTACGAACGCGCCGAGGGCC
GCCACTCCACCGGCGGCATGGACGAGCTGTACAAGGACTATAAGGACGATGATGACAAGTAGCGGCCGCG
ACTCTAGATCATAATCAGCCATACCACATTTGTAGAGGTTTTACTTGCTTTAAAAAACCTCCCACACCTC
CCCCTGAACCTGAAACATAAAATGAATGCAATTGTTGTTGTTAACTTGTTTATTGCAGCTTATAATGGTT
ACAAATAAAGCAATAGCATCACAAATTTCACAAATAAAGCATTTTTTTCACTGCATTCTAGTTGTGGTTT
GTCCAAACTCATCAATGTATCTTAAGGCGTAAATTGTAAGCGTTAATATTTTGTTAAAATTCGCGTTAAA
TTTTTGTTAAATCAGCTCATTTTTTAACCAATAGGCCGAAATCGGCAAAATCCCTTATAAATCAAAAGAA
TAGACCGAGATAGGGT
[37 nt withheld, positions 647-683]
AAAGAACGTGGACTCCAACGTCAAAGG
[49 nt withheld, positions 711-759]
T
[91 nt withheld, positions 761-851]
G
[39 nt withheld, positions 853-891]
